>Addgene plasmid #235505 | PB CAG Tir1 Bsd | addgene full sequence | sequence record 474038 | Addgene NGS Result
[107 nt withheld, positions 1-107]
C
[91 nt withheld, positions 109-199]
A
[49 nt withheld, positions 201-249]
CCTTTGACGTTGGAGTCCACGTTCTTT
[37 nt withheld, positions 277-313]
ACCCTATCTCGGTCTATTCTTTTGATTTATAAGGGATTTTGCCGATTTCGGCCTATTGGTTAAAAAATGA
GCTGATTTAACAAAAATTTAACGCGAATTTTAACAAAATATTAACGCTTACAATTTAGGTGGCACTTTTC
GGGGAAATGTGCGCGGAACCCCTATTTGTTTATTTTTCTAAATACATTCAAATATGTATCCGCTCATGAG
ACAATAACCCTGATAAATGCTTCAATAATATTGAAAAAGGAAGAGTATGAGTATTCAACATTTCCGTGTC
GCCCTTATTCCCTTTTTTGCGGCATTTTGCCTTCCTGTTTTTGCTCACCCAGAAACGCTGGTGAAAGTAA
AAGATGCTGAAGATCAGTTGGGTGCACGAGTGGGTTACATCGAACTGGATCTCAACAGCGGTAAGATCCT
TGAGAGTTTTCGCCCCGAAGAACGTTTTCCAATGATGAGCACTTTTAAAGTTCTGCTATGTGGCGCGGTA
TTATCCCGTATTGACGCCGGGCAAGAGCAACTCGGTCGCCGCATACACTATTCTCAGAATGACTTGGTTG
AGTACTCACCAGTCACAGAAAAGCATCTTACGGATGGCATGACAGTAAGAGAATTATGCAGTGCTGCCAT
AACCATGAGTGATAACACTGCGGCCAACTTACTTCTGACAACGATCGGAGGACCGAAGGAGCTAACCGCT
TTTTTGCACAACATGGGGGATCATGTAACTCGCCTTGATCGTTGGGAACCGGAGCTGAATGAAGCCATAC
CAAACGACGAGCGTGACACCACGATGCCTGTAGCAATGGCAACAACGTTGCGCAAACTATTAACTGGCGA
ACTACTTACTCTAGCTTCCCGGCAACAATTAATAGACTGGATGGAGGCGGATAAAGTTGCAGGACCACTT
CTGCGCTCGGCCCTTCCGGCTGGCTGGTTTATTGCTGATAAATCTGGAGCCGGTGAGCGTGGGTCTCGCG
GTATCATTGCAGCACTGGGGCCAGATGGTAAGCCCTCCCGTATCGTAGTTATCTACACGACGGGGAGTCA
GGCAACTATGGATGAACGAAATAGACAGATCGCTGAGATAGGTGCCTCACTGATTAAGCATTGGTAACTG
TCAGACCAAGTTTACTCATATATACTTTAGATTGATTTAAAACTTCATTTTTAATTTAAAAGGATCTAGG
TGAAGATCCTTTTTGATAATCTCATGACCAAAATCCCTTAACGTGAGTTTTCGTTCCACTGAGCGTCAGA
CCCCGTAGAAAAGATCAAAGGATCTTCTTGAGATCCTTTTTTTCTGCGCGTAATCTGCTGCTTGCAAACA
AAAAAACCACCGCTACCAGCGGTGGTTTGTTTGCCGGATCAAGAGCTACCAACTCTTTTTCCGAAGGTAA
CTGGCTTCAGCAGAGCGCAGATACCAAATACTGTTCTTCTAGTGTAGCCGTAGTTAGGCCACCACTTCAA
GAACTCTGTAGCACCGCCTACATACCTCGCTCTGCTAATCCTGTTACCAGTGGCTGCTGCCAGTGGCGAT
AAGTCGTGTCTTACCGGGTTGGACTCAAGACGATAGTTACCGGATAAGGCGCAGCGGTCGGGCTGAACGG
GGGGTTCGTGCACACAGCCCAGCTTGGAGCGAACGACCTACACCGAACTGAGATACCTACAGCGTGAGCT
ATGAGAAAGCGCCACGCTTCCCGAAGGGAGAAAGGCGGACAGGTATCCGGTAAGCGGCAGGGTCGGAACA
GGAGAGCGCACGAGGGAGCTTCCAGGGGGAAACGCCTGGTATCTTTATAGTCCTGTCGGGTTTCGCCACC
TCTGACTTGAGCGTCGATTTTTGTGATGCTCGTCAGGGGGGCGGAGCCTATGGAAAAACGCCAGCAACGC
GGCCTTTTTACGGTTCCTGGCCTTTTGCTGGCCTTTTGCTCACATGTTCTTTCCTGCGTTATCCCCTGAT
TCTGTGGATAACCGTATTACCGCCTTTGAGTGAGCTGATACCGCTCGCCGCAGCCGAACGACCGAGCGCA
GCGAGTCAGTGAGCGAGGAAGCGGAAGAGCGCCCAATACGCAAACCGCCTCTCCCCGCGCGTTGGCCGAT
TCATTAATGCAGCTGGCACGACAGGTTTCCCGACTGGAAAGCGGGCAGTGAGCGCAACGCAATTAATGTG
AGTTAGCTCACTCATTAGGCACCCCAGGCTTTACACTTTATGCTTCCGGCTCGTATGTTGTGTGGAATTG
TGAGCGGATAACAATTTCACACAGGAAACAGCTATGACCATGATTACGCCAAGCTCGAAATTAACCCTCA
CTATAGGGCGAATTGGGTACCTTAACCCTAGAAAGATAGTCTGCGTAAAATTGACGCATGCATTCTTGAA
ATATTGCTCTCTCTTTCTAAATAGCGCGAATCCGTCGCTGTGCATTTAGGACATCTCAGTCGCCGCTTGG
AGCTCCCGTGAGGCGTGCTTGTCAATGCGGTAAGTGTCACTGATTTTGAACTATAACGACCGCGTGAGTC
AAAATGACGCATGATTATCTTTTACGTGACTTTTAAGATTTAACTCATACGATAATTATATTGTTATTTC
ATGTTCTACTTACGTGATAACTTATTATATATATATTTTCTTGTTATAGATATCATAACTTCGTATAATG
TATGCTATACGAAGTTATGCGGCCCTCGACATTGATTATTGACTAGTTATTAATAGTAATCAATTACGGG
GTCATTAGTTCATAGCCCATATATGGAGTTCCGCGTTACATAACTTACGGTAAATGGCCCGCCTGGCTGA
CCGCCCAACGACCCCCGCCCATTGACGTCAATAATGACGTATGTTCCCATAGTAACGCCAATAGGGACTT
TCCATTGACGTCAATGGGTGGAGTATTTACGGTAAACTGCCCACTTGGCAGTACATCAAGTGTATCATAT
GCCAAGTACGCCCCCTATTGACGTCAATGACGGTAAATGGCCCGCCTGGCATTATGCCCAGTACATGACC
TTATGGGACTTTCCTACTTGGCAGTACATCTACGTATTAGTCATCGCTATTACCATGGTCGAGGTGAGCC
CCACGTTCTGCTTCACTCTCCCCATCTCCCCCCCCTCCCCACCCCCAATTTTGTATTTATTTATTTTTTA
ATTATTTTGTGCAGCGATGGGGGCGGGGGGGGGGGGGGSGCGCGCCAGGCGGGGCGGGGCGGGGCGAGGG
GCGGGGCGGGGCGAGGCGGAGAGGTGCGGCGGCAGCCAATCAGAGCGGCGCGCTCCGAAAGTTTCCTTTT
ATGGCGAGGCGGCGGCGGCGGCGGCCCTATAAAAAGCGAAGCGCGCGGCGGGCGGGAGTCGCTGCGCGCT
GCCTTCGCCCCGTGCCCCGCTCCGCCGCCGCCTCGCGCCGCCCGCCCCGGCTCTGACTGACCGCGTTACT
CCCACAGGTGAGCGGGCGGGACGGCCCTTCTCCTCCGGGCTGTAATTAGCGCTTGGTTTAATGACGGCTT
GTTTCTTTTCTGTGGCTGCGTGAAAGCCTTGAGGGGCTCCGGGAGGGCCCTTTGTGCGGGGGGAGCGGCT
CGGGGGGTGCGTGCGTGTGTGTGTGCGTGGGGAGCGCCGCGTGCGGCTCCGCGCTGCCCGGCGGCTGTGA
GCGCTGCGGGCGCGGCGCGGGGCTTTGTGCGCTCCGCAGTGTGCGCGAGGGGAGCGCGGCCGGGGGCGGT
GCCCCGCGGTGCGGGGGGGGCTGCGAGGGGAACAAAGGCTGCGTGCGGGGTGTGTGCGTGGGGGGGTGAG
CAGGGGGTGTGGGCGCGTCGGTCGGGCTGCAACCCCCCCTGCACCCCCCTCCCCGAGTTGCTGAGCACGG
CCCGGCTTCGGGTGCGGGGCTCCGTACGGGGCGTGGCGCGGGGCTCGCCGTGCCGGGCGGGGGGTGGCGG
CAGGTGGGGGTGCCGGGCGGGGCGGGGCCGCCTCGGGCCGGGGAGGGCTCGGGGGAGGGGCGCGGCGGCC
CCCGGAGCGCCGGCGGCTGTCGAGGCGCGGCGAGCCGCAGCCATTGCCTTTTATGGTAATCGTGCGAGAG
GGCGCAGGGACTTTCTTTGTCCCAAATCTGTGCGGAGCCGAAATCTGGGAGGCGCCGCCGCACCCCCTCT
AGCGGGCGCGGGGCGAAGCGGTGCGGCGCCGGCAGGAAGGAAATGGGCGGGGAGGGCCTTCGTGCGTCGC
CGCGCCGCCGTCCCCTTCTCCCTCTCCAGCCTCGGGGCTGTCCGCGGGGGGACGGCTGCCTTCGGGGGGG
ACGGGGCAGGGCGGGGTTCGGCTTCTGGCGTGTGACCGGCGGCTCTAGAGCCTCTGCTAACCATGTTCAT
GCCTTCTTCTTTTTCCTACAGCTCCTGGGCAACGTGCTGGTTATTGTGCTGTCTCATCATTTTGGCAAAG
AATTCCTCGAATCAACAAGTTTGTACAAAAAAGCAGGCTACCCGCCGCCACCATGGGCCCCGCCGCCCCC
AAGAAGAAGAGAAAGGTGCTGGACACGTACTTCCCTGAAGAAGTTGTGGAACATATCTTTTCTTTTCTTC
CTGCCCAAAGAGACCGGAATACAGTCTCTTTGGTATGTAAGGTTTGGTATGAGATTGAAAGGTTGTCAAG
GAGAGGAGTGTTTGTGGGAAACTGCTATGCGGTAAGGGCTGGAAGAGTCGCTGCCAGATTCCCCAATGTG
AGGGCACTTACAGTTAAGGGTAAACCACATTTTGCTGATTTCAATTTGGTTCCTCCGGACTGGGGAGGTT
ATGCTGGACCATGGATTGAGGCTGCTGCCAGAGGTTGTCATGGGTTGGAGGAGTTGAGGATGAAGAGGAT
GGTTGTGTCTGATGAGTCCCTTGAACTTCTGGCCCGGTCCTTCCCCAGATTCAGAGCTTTGGTCTTGATT
TCTTGTGAGGGTTTCTCTACTGACGGACTCGCTGCAGTCGCTTCCCACTGTAAGTTGTTGAGGGAGTTGG
ACCTCCAAGAAAATGAGGTTGAGGACAGAGGACCAAGATGGTTGTCATGTTTCCCTGACTCATGTACTTC
CCTTGTTTCCTTGAATTTCGCGTGTATCAAAGGAGAGGTCAATGCCGGGAGTCTTGAGAGATTGGTCTCA
AGAAGTCCCAACTTGCGATCACTGAGGCTCAACAGATCTGTGAGTGTGGATACCTTGGCAAAGATTCTCT
TGAGAACCCCCAATTTGGAGGACCTTGGAACTGGGAATCTCACGGATGACTTCCAAACTGAGTCTTACTT
TAAGTTGACTAGTGCTTTGGAAAAGTGTAAGATGTTGAGATCACTGTCCGGATTCTGGGATGCTTCACCT
GTTTGTCTTTCCTTCATCTACCCTCTTTGTGCCCAGCTGACTGGACTCAACTTGTCCTATGCTCCAACAC
TGGATGCGAGTGACTTGACCAAGATGATTTCAAGATGCGTGAAGCTTCAAAGACTTTGGGTCCTCGATTG
TATCTCCGACAAAGGACTTCAAGTGGTGGCATCATCTTGTAAGGATCTCCAAGAGTTGAGAGTGTTTCCA
AGTGACTTCTATGTGGCAGGTTACAGTGCTGTAACTGAGGAAGGGTTGGTTGCTGTCTCCCTTGGATGTC
CCAAGTTGAATTCACTCTTGTACTTTTGTCACCAAATGACTAACGCTGCCCTTGTGACAGTGGCCAAAAA
TTGCCCTAACTTCACACGCTTCAGACTTTGTATCCTTGAACCTGGGAAACCTGACGTGGTCACCAGTCAG
CCCTTGGACGAAGGATTTGGGGCGATTGTGAGAGAATGTAAGGGACTCCAAAGACTCTCTATCAGTGGAC
TCCTGACTGACAAGGTGTTTATGTACATTGGTAAGTACGCTAAGCAGCTGGAAATGCTGTCTATTGCCTT
TGCCGGTGATTCTGACAAGGGGATGATGCATGTTATGAATGGATGTAAGAACTTGAGAAAGCTTGAGATA
AGAGACAGTCCATTCGGAGATGCAGCCCTCCTTGGTAACTTCGCAAGATACGAAACTATGAGGTCTCTTT
GGATGTCCAGCTGTAATGTTACACTCAAGGGATGTCAAGTGCTGGCCTCAAAAATGCCAATGCTGAATGT
GGAGGTGATCAACGAGAGAGATGGATCCAATGAAATGGAAGAGAACCACGGAGATCTTCCCAAGGTGGAA
AAGTTGTATGTCTACAGAACCACTGCTGGGGCAAGGGATGACGCTCCAAACTTCGTGAAAATACTGTGAA
CCCAGCTTTCTTGTACAAAGTGGTTGATTCGAGGCCGCTCGATAAGCTTGATATCGAATTCACTCCTCAG
GTGCAGGCTGCCTATCAGAAGGTGGTGGCTGGTGTGGCCAACTGGCTCACAAATACCACTGAGATCGACG
GTATCGATAAGCTTGATATCGAATTCCGCCCCCCCCCCCTCTCCCTCCCCCCCCCCTAACGTTACTGGCC
GAAGCCGCTTGGAATAAGGCCGGTGTGCGTTTGTCTATATGTTATTTTCCACCATATTGCCGTCTTTTGG
CAATGTGAGGGCCCGGAAACCTGGCCCTGTCTTCTTGACGAGCATTCCTAGGGGTCTTTCCCCTCTCGCC
AAAGGAATGCAAGGTCTGTTGAATGTCGTGAAGGAAGCAGTTCCTCTGGAAGCTTCTTGAAGACAAACAA
CGTCTGTAGCGACCCTTTGCAGGCAGCGGAACCCCCCACCTGGCGACAGGTGCCTCTGCGGCCAAAAGCC
ACGTGTATAAGATACACCTGCAAAGGCGGCACAACCCCAGTGCCACGTTGTGAGTTGGATAGTTGTGGAA
AGAGTCAAATGGCTCTCCTCAAGCGTATTCAACAAGGGGCTGAAGGATGCCCAGAAGGTACCCCATTGTA
TGGGATCTGATCTGGGGCCTCGGTGCACATGCTTTACATGTGTTTAGTCGAGGTTAAAAAAACGTCTAGG
CCCCCCGAACCACGGGGACGTGGTTTTCCTTTGAAAAACACGATGATAATATGGCCACAACCATGCCTTT
GTCTCAAGAAGAATCCACCCTCATTGAAAGAGCAACGGCTACAATCAACAGCATCCCCATCTCTGAAGAC
TACAGCGTCGCCAGCGCAGCTCTCTCTAGCGACGGCCGCATCTTCACTGGTGTCAATGTATATCATTTTA
CTGGGGGACCTTGTGCAGAACTCGTGGTGCTGGGCACTGCTGCTGCTGCGGCAGCTGGCAACCTGACTTG
TATCGTCGCGATCGGAAATGAGAACAGGGGCATCTTGAGCCCCTGCGGACGGTGCCGACAGGTGCTTCTC
GATCTGCATCCTGGGATCAAAGCCATAGTGAAGGACAGTGATGGACAGCCGACGGCAGTTGGGATTCGTG
AATTGCTGCCCTCTGGTTATGTGTGGGAGGGTTAACTAGATAAGTAATGATCATAATCAGCCATATCACA
TCTGTAGAGGTTTTACTTGCTTTGTCCGACGCGGCCCGACGGGTCCGAGGGGGGTCGATCTTTTTCCCTC
TGCCAAAAATTATGGGGACATCATGAAGCCCCTTGAGCATCTGACTTCTGGCTAATAAAGGAAATTTATT
TTCATTGCAATAGTGTGTTGGAATTTTTTGTGTCTCTCACTCGGAAGGACATATGGGAGGGCAAATCATT
TAAAACATCAGAATGAGTATTTGGTTTAGAGTTTGGCAACATATGCCCATATGCTGGCTGCCATGAACAA
AGGTTGGCTATAAAGAGGTCATCAGTATATGAAACAGCCCCCTGCTGTCCATTCCTTATTCCATAGAAAA
GCCTTGACTTGAGGTTAGATTTTTTTTATATTTTGTTTTGTGTTATTTTTTTCTTTAACATCCCTAAAAT
TTTCCTTACATGTTTTACTAGCCAGATTTTTCCTCCTCTCCTGACTACTCCCAGTCATAGCTGTCCCTCT
TCTCTTATGGAGATCCCTCGACCTGCAGCCCAAGCTTGGCGTAATCATGGTCATAGCTGTTTCCTGTGTG
AAATTGTTATCCGCTCACAATTCCACACAACATACGAGCCGGAAGCATAAAGTGTAAAGCCTGGGGTGCC
TAATGAGTGAGCTAACTCACATTAATTGCGTTGCGCTCACTGCCCGCTTTCCAGTCGGGAAACCTGTCGT
GCCAGCGGATCCGCGGCCGCGTCGAGATAACTTCGTATAATGTATGCTATACGAAGTTATGTTTTGTTAC
TTTATAGAAGAAATTTTGAGTTTTTGTTTTTTTTTAATAAATAAATAAACATAAATAAATTGTTTGTTGA
ATTTATTATTAGTATGTAAGTGTAAATATAATAAAACTTAATATCTATTCAAATTAATAAATAAACCTCG
ATATACAGACCGATAAAACACATGCGTCAATTTTACGCATGATTATCTTTAACGTACGTCACAATATGAT
TATCTTTCTAGGGTTAAAGTACTCCAATTCGCCCTATAGTGAGTCGTATTACAATTCACTGGCCGTCGTT
TTACAACGTCGTGACTGGGAAAACCCTGGCGTTACCCAACTTAATCGCCTTGCAGCACATCCCCCTTTCG
CCAGCTGGCGTAATAGCGAAGAGGCCCGCACCGATCGCCCTTCCCAACAGTTGCGCAGCCTGAATGGCGA
ATGGGACGCGCCCTGTAGCGGC
Features (pLannotate 1.2.2; 27 found; start..end, strand, type, name):
    465..569     +  promoter       AmpR promoter: bla
    570..1430    +  CDS            AmpR: β-lactamase; bla; confers resistance to ampicillin, carbenicillin, and related antibiotics
   1601..2189    +  rep_origin     ori: high-copy-number ColE1/pMB1/pBR322/pUC origin of replication
   2372..2464    +  CDS            lacI (fragment): lac repressor; lacI; The lac repressor binds to the lac operator to inhibit transcription in E. coli. This inhibition can be relieved by adding lactose or isopropyl-β-D-thiogalactopyranoside (IPTG).
   2477..2498    +  protein_bind   CAP binding site: CAP binding activates transcription in the presence of cAMP. E. coli catabolite activator protein
   2513..2543    +  promoter       lac promoter: promoter for the E. coli lac operon
   2551..2567    +  protein_bind   lac operator: The lac repressor binds to the lac operator to inhibit transcription in E. coli. This inhibition can be relieved by adding lactose or isopropyl-β-D-thiogalactopyranoside (IPTG). lac repressor encoded by lacI
   2958..2991    -  protein_bind   loxP: Cre-mediated recombination occurs in the 8-bp core sequence (GCATACAT). Cre recombinase
   3001..3380    +  enhancer       CMV enhancer: human cytomegalovirus immediate early enhancer
   3382..3657    +  promoter       chicken β-actin promoter: No description available
   3658..4674    +  intron         chimeric intron: chimera between introns from chicken β-actin and rabbit β-globin
   4738..4762    +  protein_bind   attB1: mutant version of attB; recombination site for the Gateway® BP reaction BP Clonase™
   4821..6539    +  CDS            AFB2: AFB2_ARATH - Also known as LRF2. Experimental evidence at protein level: Swiss-Prot protein existence level 1. Component of SCF(ASK-cullin-F-box) E3 ubiquitin ligase complexes, which may mediate the ubiquitination and subsequent proteasomal degradation of target proteins. Confers sensitivity to the virulent bacterial pathogen P.syringae (By similarity). Auxin receptor that mediates Aux/IAA proteins proteasomal degradation and auxin- regulated transcription. Involved in embryogenesis regulation by auxin. From Arabidopsis thaliana (Mouse-ear cress).
   6543..6567    -  protein_bind   attB2: mutant version of attB; recombination site for the Gateway® BP reaction BP Clonase™
   6599..6661    +  CDS            HBB (fragment): HBB_PONPY - Experimental evidence at transcript level: Swiss-Prot protein existence level 2. Involved in oxygen transport from the lung to the various peripheral tissues. From Pongo pygmaeus (Bornean orangutan).
   6678..6710    -  misc_feature   MCS (fragment): pBluescript multiple cloning site
   6830..7292    +  misc_feature   IRES: internal ribosome entry site (IRES) of the encephalomyocarditis virus (EMCV)
   7306..7695    +  CDS            bsd: BSD_ASPTE - Experimental evidence at protein level: Swiss-Prot protein existence level 1. Catalyzes the deamination of the cytosine moiety of the antibiotics blasticidin S, cytomycin and acetylblasticidin S. From Aspergillus terreus.
   7857..7912    +  polyA_signal   β-globin poly(A) signal: rabbit β-globin polyadenylation signal (Gil and Proudfoot, 1987)
   8297..8313    -  protein_bind   lac operator: The lac repressor binds to the lac operator to inhibit transcription in E. coli. This inhibition can be relieved by adding lactose or isopropyl-β-D-thiogalactopyranoside (IPTG). lac repressor encoded by lacI
   8321..8351    -  promoter       lac promoter: promoter for the E. coli lac operon
   8366..8387    -  protein_bind   CAP binding site: CAP binding activates transcription in the presence of cAMP. E. coli catabolite activator protein
   8400..8439    -  CDS            lacI (fragment): lac repressor; lacI; The lac repressor binds to the lac operator to inhibit transcription in E. coli. This inhibition can be relieved by adding lactose or isopropyl-β-D-thiogalactopyranoside (IPTG).
   8460..8493    -  protein_bind   loxP: Cre-mediated recombination occurs in the 8-bp core sequence (GCATACAT). Cre recombinase
   8746..8764    -  promoter       T7 promoter: promoter for bacteriophage T7 RNA polymerase
   8767..8924    +  CDS            lacZα (fragment): LacZα fragment of β-galactosidase; lacZ fragment
   8929..412     +  rep_origin     f1 ori (across the origin) (sequence partly withheld): f1 bacteriophage origin of replication; arrow indicates direction of (+) strand synthesis
