[The description below was written by a language model from this plasmid's Addgene catalogue record and pLannotate feature annotations shown in this document.]
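Description:
PB CAG Tir1 Bsd is a mammalian expression plasmid of about 8.9 kb built on pBluescript II KS-, catalogued as a mouse targeting vector, that delivers the rice (Oryza sativa) auxin receptor F-box protein OsTir1 together with blasticidin resistance. In E. coli it is maintained at high copy through the ColE1/pUC origin and selected with ampicillin via the bla gene. An f1 origin and remnants of the pBluescript lac/lacZα region and T7 promoter are also present.

The payload is a single bicistronic transcription unit driven by the CAG promoter, annotated here as its three parts: CMV enhancer, chicken β-actin promoter and chimeric β-actin/β-globin intron. The Tir1 coding sequence sits between Gateway attB1 and attB2 sites. The automated annotation labels this ORF as Arabidopsis AFB2, which reflects homology among auxin receptor F-box proteins rather than a different insert. Downstream, an EMCV IRES allows translation of the blasticidin S deaminase gene (bsd) from the same mRNA, so blasticidin-resistant cells should also express Tir1, and a rabbit β-globin polyadenylation signal terminates the transcript. Two loxP sites in the same orientation flank the whole cassette, which would permit its excision by Cre.

The "PB" prefix suggests a piggyBac transposon design, but no piggyBac terminal repeats appear in the feature table, so the record does not confirm the integration route. OsTir1 is the component that recruits auxin-inducible degron-tagged proteins to the SCF ubiquitin ligase. The plasmid would therefore typically be used to generate stable Tir1-expressing cell lines for auxin-induced protein depletion, although the record itself states only expression of OsTir1 with Bsd selection.
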