Addgene plasmid #235505: PB CAG Tir1 Bsd
Purpose: expression construct for OsTir1, Bsd resistance
Depositing lab: Brian Hendrich. Depositing organization: University of Cambridge.
Backbone
  Vector backbone: pBluescript II KS-
  Backbone size w/o insert (bp): 3000
  Vector type: Mouse Targeting
  Selectable markers: Blasticidin
Growth in bacteria
  Bacterial resistance: Ampicillin, 100 μg/mL
  Growth temperature: 37°C
  Growth strain: DH5alpha
  Copy number: High Copy
Gene/Insert
  Gene/Insert name: OsTir1
  Species: Oryza sativa
  Mutation: None
  Promoter: CAG
  Cloning method: Gibson Cloning
Terms and licenses: Academic/Nonprofit Terms; Industry Terms: Not Available to Industry
How to cite: PB CAG Tir1 Bsd was a gift from Brian Hendrich (Addgene plasmid # 235505 ; http://n2t.net/addgene:235505 ; RRID:Addgene_235505)
